>Addgene plasmid #237187 | NanoLuc-CA2 Fusion Vector | addgene full sequence | sequence record 472431 | Addgene NGS Result
CCCTGAACCTGAAACATAAAATGAATGCAATTGTTGTTGTTAACTTGTTTATTGCAGCTTATAATGGTTA
CAAATAAAGCAATAGCATCACAAATTTCACAAATAAAGCATTTTTTTCACTGCATTCTAGTTGTGGTTTG
TCCAAACTCATCAATGTATCTTATCATGTCTGCTCGAAGCGGCCGCCCCAAGGGGTTATGCTAGTTATTG
CTCAGCGGTGGCAGCAGCCAACTCAGCTTCCTTTCGGGCTTTGTTAGCAGCCGGATCAGCTTGCATGCCT
GCAGGTCGACTCTAGAGGATCCCCGGGTACCGAGCCCGAATTCGTTTAAAC
[780 nt withheld, positions 332-1111]
GGCGATCGCGCCGCTCGAGCCCGCCAGAATGCGTTCGCACAGCCGCCAGCCGGTCACTCCGTTGATGGTT
ACTCGGAACAGCAGGGAGCCGTCGGGGTTGATCAGGCGCTCGTCGATAATTTTGTTGCCGTTCCACAGGG
TCCCTGTTACAGTGATCTTTTTGCCGTCGAACACGGCGATGCCTTCATACGGCCGTCCGAAATAGTCGAT
CATGTTCGGCGTAACCCCGTCGATTACCAGTGTGCCATAGTGCAGGATCACCTTAAAGTGATGATCATCC
ACAGGGTACACCACCTTAAAAATTTTTTCGATCTGGCCCATTTGGTCGCCGCTCAGACCTTCATACGGGA
TGATGACATGGATGTCGATCTTCAGCCCATTTTCACCGCTCAGGACAATCCTTTGGATCGGAGTTACGGA
CACCCCGAGATTCTGAAACAAACTGGACACACCTCCCTGTTCAAGGACTTGGTCCAGGTTGTAGCCGGCT
GTCTGTCGCCAGTCCCCAACGAAATCTTCGAGTGTGAAGACCATGGTGAGCGCTAGCCCTATAGTGAGTC
GTATTAATACTCTAGCCTTAAGAGCTGTAATTGAACTGGGAGTGGACACCTGTGGAGAGAAAGGCAAAGT
GGATGTCAGTAAGACCAATAGGTGCCTATCAGAAACGCAAGAGTCTTCTCTGTCTCGACAAGCCCAGTTT
CTATTGGTCTCCTTAAACCTGTCTTGTAACCTTGATACTTACCTGCCCAGTGCCTCACGACCAACTTCTG
CAGCTTAAGTTCGAGACTGTTGTGTCAGAAGCACTGACTGCGTTAGCAATTTAACTGTGATAAACTACCG
CAATAAAGCTTCTAGTGATCTGACGGTTCACTAAACCAGCTCTGCTTATATAGACCTCCCACCGTACACG
CCTACCGCCCATTTGCGTCAACGGGGCGGGGTTATTACGACATTTTGGAAAGTCCCGTTGATTTTGGTGC
CAAAACAAACTCCCATTGACGTCAATGGGGTGGAGACTTGGAAATCCCCGTGAGTCAAACCGCTATCCAC
GCCCATTGGTGTACTGCCAAAACCGCATCACCATGGTAATAGCGATGACTAATACGTAGATGTACTGCCA
AGTAGGAAAGTCCCGTAAGGTCATGTACTGGGCATAATGCCAGGCGGGCCATTTACCGTCATTGACGTCA
ATAGGGGGCGGACTTGGCATATGATACACTTGATGTACTGCCAAGTGGGCAGTTTACCGTAAATACTCCA
CCCATTGACGTCAATGGAAAGTCCCTATTGGCGTTACTATGGGAACATACGTCATTATTGACGTCAATGG
GCGGGGGTCGTTGGGCGGTCAGCCAGGCGGGCCATTTACCGTAAGTTATGTAACGCGGAACTCCATATAT
GGGCTATGAACTAATGACCCCGTAATTGATTACTATTAATAACTAGTCAATAATCAATGCCAACATGGCG
GTCATATTGGACATGAGCCAATATAAATGTACATATTATGATATAGATACAACGTATGCAATGGCCAATA
GCCAATATTGATTTATGCTATATAACCAATGAATAATATGGCTAATGGCCAATATTGAAGATCTCGATCC
TCTACGCCGGACGCATCGTGGCCGGAGTACTGCGGTTTATCTCGATGGCTACGAGGGCAGACAGTAAGTG
GATTTACCATAATCCCTTAATTGTACGCACCGCTAAAACGCGTAATCTCATGACGGGGTGGTGCGTAACG
GCAAAAGCACCGCCGGACATCAGCGCTAGCGGAGTGTATACTGGCTTACTATGTTGGCACTGATGAGGGT
GTCAGTGAAGTGCTTCATGTGGCAGGAGAAAAAAGGCTGCACCGGTGCGTCAGCAGAATATGTGATACAG
GATATATTCCGCTTCCTCGCTCACTGACTCGCTACGCTCGGTCGTTCGACTGCGGCGAGCGGAAATGGCT
TACGAACGGGGCGGAGATTTCCTGGAAGATGCCAGGAAGATACTTAACAGGGAAGTGAGAGGGCCGCGGC
AAAGCCGTTTTTCCATAGGCTCCGCCCCCCTGACAAGCATCACGAAATCTGACGCTCAAATCAGTGGTGG
CGAAACCCGACAGGACTATAAAGATACCAGGCGTTTCCCCCTGGCGGCTCCCTCGTGCGCTCTCCTGTTC
CTGCCTTTCGGTTTACCGGTGTCATTCCGCTGTTATGGCCGCGTTTGTCTCATTCCACGCCTGACACTCA
GTTCCGGGTAGGCAGTTCGCTCCAAGCTGGACTGTATGCACGAACCCCCCGTTCAGTCCGACCGCTGCGC
CTTATCCGGTAACTATCGTCTTGAGTCCAACCCGGAAAGACATGCAAAAGCACCACTGGCAGCAGCCACT
GGTAATTGATTTAGAGGAGTTAGTCTTGAAGTCATGCGCCGGTTAAGGCTAAACTGAAAGGACAAGTTTT
GGTGACTGCGCTCCTCCAAGCCAGTTACCTCGGTTCAAAGAGTTGGTAGCTCAGAGAACCTTCGAAAAAC
CGCCCTGCAAGGCGGTTTTTTCGTTTTCAGAGCAAGAGATTACGCGCAGACCAAAACGATCTCAAGAAGA
TCATCTTATTAATCAGATAAAATATTTCTAGATTTCAGTGCAATTTATCTCTTCAAATGTAGCACCTGAA
GTCAGCCCCATACGATATAAGTTGTAATTCTCATGTTTGACAGCTTATCATCGCATGAGCGGATCCTTAT
CGCTATCGATTCACACAAAAAACCAACACACAGATGTAATGAAAATAAAGATATTTTATTGCGGCCATCG
TGATGGCAGGTTGGGCGTCGCTTGGTCGGTCATTTCGAACCCCAGAGTCCCGCTCAGAAGAACTCGTCAA
GAAGGCGATAGAAGGCGATGCGCTGCGAATCGGGAGCGGCGATACCGTAAAGCACGAGGAAGCGGTCAGC
CCATTCGCCGCCAAGCTCTTCAGCAATATCACGGGTAGCCAACGCTATGTCCTGATAGCGGTCCGCCACA
CCCAGCCGGCCACAGTCGATGAATCCAGAAAAGCGGCCATTTTCCACCATGATATTCGGCAAGCAGGCAT
CGCCATGGGTCACGACGAGATCCTCGCCGTCGGGCATGCGCGCCTTGAGCCTGGCGAACAGTTCGGCTGG
CGCGAGCCCCTGATGCTCTTCGTCCAGATCATCCTGATCGACAAGACCGGCTTCCATCCGAGTACGTGCT
CGCTCGATGCGATGTTTCGCTTGGTGGTCGAATGGGCAGGTAGCCGGATCAAGCGTATGCAGCCGCCGCA
TTGCATCAGCCATGATGGATACTTTCTCGGCAGGAGCAAGGTGAGATGACAGGAGATCCTGCCCCGGCAC
TTCGCCCAATAGCAGCCAGTCCCTTCCCGCTTCAGTGACAACGTCGAGCACAGCTGCGCAAGGAACGCCC
GTCGTGGCCAGCCACGATAGCCGCGCTGCCTCGTCCTGCAGTTCATTCAGGGCACCGGACAGGTCGGTCT
TGACAAAAAGAACCGGGCGCCCCTGCGCTGACAGCCGGAACACGGCGGCATCAGAGCAGCCGATTGTCTG
TTGTGCCCAGTCATAGCCGAATAGCCTCTCCACCCAAGCGGCCGGAGAACCTGCGTGCAATCCATCTTGT
TCAATCATGATCTGCCTCCTGGGTTTAGTTCCTCACCTTGTCGTATTATACTATGCCGATATACTATGCC
GATGATTAATTGTCAACAGTTAATTAAGCTTTTTGCAAAAGCCTAGGCCTCCAAAAAAGCCTCCTCACTA
CTTCTGGAATAGCTCAGAGGCCGAGGCGGCCTCGGCCTCTGCATAAATAAAAAAAATTAGTCAGCCATGG
GGCGGAGAATGGGCGGAACTGGGCGGAGTTAGGGGCGGGATGGGCGGAGTTAGGGGCGGGACTATGGTTG
CTGACTAATTGAGATGCATGCTTTGCATACTTCTGCCTGCTGGGGAGCCTGGGGACTTTCCACACCTGGT
TGCTGACTAATTGAGATGCATGCTTTGCATACTTCTGCCTGCTGGGGAGCCTGGGGACTTTCCACACCCT
AACTGACACACATTCCACAGCTGGTTCTTTCCGCCTCAGAAGGTACCTAACCAAGTTCCTCTTTCAGAGG
TTATTTCAGGCCATGGTGCTGCGCAGATCCGCGTATGCGGTGTGAAATACCGCACAGATGCGTAAGGAGA
AAATACCGCATCAGGAAATTGTAAGCGTTAATATTTTGTTAAAATTCGATTTTACCACATTTGTAGAGGT
TTTACTTGCTTAAAAAAACCTCCCACATCTCC
Features (pLannotate 1.2.2; 23 found; start..end, strand, type, name):
     42..163     +  polyA_signal   SV40 poly(A) signal: SV40 polyadenylation signal
    185..204     -  terminator     T7 terminator (fragment): transcription terminator for bacteriophage T7 RNA polymerase
    212..261     -  CDS            SET1 (fragment): solubility-enhancement tag derived from T7 phage gene 10B
    268..323     -  misc_feature   MCS: pUC18/19 multiple cloning site
    332..1111    -  CDS            CA2 (sequence withheld): CAH2_HUMAN - Experimental evidence at protein level: Swiss-Prot protein existence level 1. Essential for bone resorption and osteoclast differentiation (By similarity). Reversible hydration of carbon dioxide. Can hydrate cyanamide to urea. Involved in the regulation of fluid secretion into the anterior chamber of the eye. Contributes to intracellular pH regulation in the duodenal upper villous epithelium during proton- coupled peptide absorption. Stimulates the chloride-bicarbonate exchange activity of SLC26A6. From Homo sapiens (Human).
   1133..1645    -  CDS            Nluc: NanoLuc® luciferase human codon-optimized
   1659..1677    -  promoter       T7 promoter: promoter for bacteriophage T7 RNA polymerase
   1721..1853    -  intron         chimeric intron: chimera between introns from human β-globin and immunoglobulin heavy chain genes
   1992..2191    -  promoter       CMV promoter: human cytomegalovirus (CMV) immediate early promoter
   2193..2570    -  enhancer       CMV enhancer: human cytomegalovirus immediate early enhancer
   2763..2834    -  misc_feature   cer region (fragment): ColE1-derived recombination site that helps to maintain plasmids as monomers
   2842..2889    +  mobile_element IS1 (fragment): prokaryotic transposable element IS1
   2883..2909    +  misc_feature   bom (fragment): basis of mobility region from pBR322
   3008..3063    -  rep_origin     RSF ori (fragment): Plasmids containing the RSF 1030 origin of replication can be propagated in E. coli cells that contain additional plasmids with compatible origins.
   3151..3696    -  rep_origin     p15A ori: Plasmids containing the medium-copy-number p15A origin of replication can be propagated in E. coli cells that contain a second plasmid with the ColE1 origin.
   3808..3824    +  promoter       tet promoter (fragment): E. coli promoter for tetracycline efflux protein gene
   3853..3901    -  polyA_signal   poly(A) signal: synthetic polyadenylation signal
   3968..4759    -  CDS            neo: KKA2_KLEPN - Also known as kan, nptII. Experimental evidence at protein level: Swiss-Prot protein existence level 1. Resistance to kanamycin, neomycin, paromomycin, ribostamycin, butirosin and gentamicin B. From Klebsiella pneumoniae.
   4791..4838    -  promoter       EM7 promoter: synthetic bacterial promoter&nbsp
   4853..5210    -  promoter       SV40 promoter: SV40 enhancer and early promoter
   5275..5326    +  misc_feature   bom (fragment): basis of mobility region from pBR322
   5327..5359    -  rep_origin     M13 ori (fragment): M13 bacteriophage origin of replication; arrow indicates direction of (+) strand synthesis
   5364..19      +  CDS            large T antigen (fragment) (across the origin): large T antigen from SV40 (simian virus 40)
