[The description below was written by a language model from this plasmid's Addgene catalogue record and pLannotate feature annotations shown in this document.]
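Description:
NanoLuc-CA2 Fusion Vector is a mammalian expression plasmid of about 5.4 kb, built on the pFN31K-low Nluc CMV-Hygro Flexi backbone, that produces human carbonic anhydrase 2 (CA2) fused at its N terminus to NanoLuc luciferase. It is maintained in E. coli under kanamycin selection. The annotated p15A origin fits the catalogue's "low copy" designation, and a fragment of the ColE1 cer site, which helps keep plasmids monomeric, is also detected. Several other short hits (RSF ori, M13 ori, bom, IS1, tet promoter, SET1, T7 terminator and large T antigen fragments) are partial matches and are probably backbone remnants rather than functional parts.

The expression cassette consists of the CMV immediate-early enhancer and promoter, a chimeric β-globin/immunoglobulin intron that promotes efficient processing of the transcript, the human codon-optimised Nluc coding sequence followed by the CA2 open reading frame, and an SV40 polyadenylation signal. A T7 promoter sits just upstream of Nluc and could in principle drive transcription by T7 RNA polymerase, for example in vitro.

A second cassette places the neo (nptII) gene behind tandem SV40 early and EM7 promoters, with a synthetic poly(A) signal. This arrangement gives kanamycin resistance in bacteria and could support selection with neomycin-class drugs in mammalian cells. Although the backbone name mentions "Hygro", no hygromycin resistance gene is annotated in the sequenced record.

The stated purpose is simply expression of the NanoLuc-CA2 fusion in mammalian cells. The record does not specify a downstream assay, but such a fusion provides a bright luminescent tag on CA2 that is suitable for luminescence-based detection or energy-transfer measurements.
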