Addgene plasmid #237187: NanoLuc-CA2 Fusion Vector
Purpose: Express NanoLuc(R)-CA2 Fusion Protein in Mammalian Cells under a CMV promoter
Depositing lab: Promega Corporation.
Backbone
  Vector backbone: pFN31K-low Nluc CMV-Hygro Flexi(R) Vector
  Vector type: Mammalian Expression
Growth in bacteria
  Bacterial resistance: Kanamycin, 50 μg/mL
  Growth temperature: 37°C
  Growth strain: DH5alpha
  Copy number: Low Copy
Gene/Insert
  Gene/Insert name: CA2
  Species: H. sapiens (human)
  Entrez Gene: CA2 (a.k.a. CA-II, CAC, CAII, Car2, HEL-76, HEL-S-282)
  Promoter: CMV
  Tag / fusion protein: NanoLuc (R) (N terminal on backbone)
  Cloning method: Other
Terms and licenses: Academic/Nonprofit Terms; Industry Terms
How to cite: NanoLuc-CA2 Fusion Vector was a gift from Promega Corporation (Addgene plasmid # 237187 ; http://n2t.net/addgene:237187 ; RRID:Addgene_237187)
